>Addgene plasmid #65759 | pFRT-DestFLAGHA_HuC | addgene partial sequence | sequence record 115000 | CMV-F 5'-CGCAAATGGGCGGTAGGCGTG-3'
AGAACCCACTGCTTACTGGCTTATCGAAATTAATACGACTCACTATAGGGAGACCCAAGCTGGCTAGCGA
GCTCGGATCGATCCATCGATAGTGTGGTGGAATTCTGATCGCCGCCGCCATGGACTACAAGGACGACGAT
GACAAGTACCCTTATGACGTGCCCGATTACGCTTTGAACCAGATATCAACAAGTTTGTACAAAAAAGCAG
GCTCCACCATGGGAACCAATTCAGTCGACATGGTCACTCAGATACTGGGGGCCATGGAGTCTCAGGTGGG
GGGGGGCCCGGCCGGCCCGGCCCTGCCCAACGGGCCACTCCTTGGTACAAATGGAGCCACTGACGACAGC
AAGACCAACCTCATCGTCAACTACCTGCCCCAGAACATGACCCAGGATGAGTTCAAGAGTCTCTTCGGCA
GCATTGGCGACATCGAGTCCTGCAAGTTGGTTCGGGACAAGATCACAGGGCAGAGCCTTGGCTACGGGTT
TGTGAACTATTCTGACCCCAATGATGCAGACAAAGCCATCAACACCCTCAACGGCCTCAAATTACAGACG
AAGACCATCAAGGTGTCCTATGCCAGACCCAGTTCAGCATCCATCCGGGATGCTAACCTGTACGTCAGCG
GGCTCCCCAAGACCATGAGCCAGAAAGAGATGGAGCAGCTCTTCTCCCAGTACGGCCGCATCATCACGTC
CCGCATCCTGGTGGACCAGGTCACAGGTGTCTCTCGGGGTGTGGGATTCATCCGCTTTGACAAGAGGATT
GAGGCCGAAGAGGCTATCAAAGGACTGAATGGGCAGAAGCCGCTGGGCGC
