>Addgene plasmid #65759 | pFRT-DestFLAGHA_HuC | addgene partial sequence | sequence record 115001 | BGH-rev 5'-TAGAAGGCACAGTCGAGG-3'
TCGAGACCGAGGAGAGGGTTAGGGATAGGCTTACCTTCGAACCGCGGGCCCTCTAGACTTGAGCGGCCGC
CACTGTGCTGGATATCAACCACTTTGTACAAGAAAGCTGGGTCTAGATATCTCGAGTGCGGCCGCTCACG
CCTTGTGCTGTTTGCTGGTCTTGAAGGAGACCTGCAGCACGCGCTCGCCCAGGCGATAGCCGTTCAGGCT
GGCGATGGCCATGGCCGCCTCGTCATAGTTGGTCATGGTCACGAAGCCGAAACCCTTGCACTTGTTGGTG
GTGAAATCACGGATGACCTTGACGTTGGTGACTGCCCCAAAAGGCCCGAACAGCTGCCACAGCACGCTCT
CGTCTGCCTCCGGTGACAGGTTGTACACGAAGATGCACCAGCCGGCGCCCGCCGCGCCCCCCGACAGGCC
CACGCCCGCCAGGCCGCTCATACCATCGATGGCGATCGGCGAGAACCTGGCGATGAGCGACAGGGGACTC
TTGACGCCGTAGGCCATGTTGAGCAAATTGTCCAGCCGGAAACGCTGGGTCTGATGGTGTAGGGGGCCTG
CGTAGCGCCGGGCGGATGACTGGTAGAGGTGGGTGAGCAGCGCCTGCCCCGTCTTCTGACTTGGGTTGTT
CGCGAACTTGACTGTGATGGGCTCAGCTGCGCCCAGCGGCTTCTGCCCATTCAGTCCTTTGATAGCCTCT
TCGGCCTCAATCCTCTTGTCAAAGCGGATGAATCCCACACCCCGAGAGACACCTGTGACCTGGTCCACCA
GGAT
