[The description below was written by a language model from this plasmid's Addgene catalogue record.]
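Description:
pFRT-DestFLAGHA_HuC is a mammalian expression plasmid built on a laboratory-modified version of the commercial pcDNA5/FRT backbone that was converted into a Gateway destination vector. It carries the human ELAVL3 coding sequence, also known as HuC, HUCL or PLE21, which encodes a member of the ELAV/Hu family of RNA-binding proteins. The insert was introduced by Gateway recombination downstream of a FLAG-HA tandem epitope tag supplied by the backbone, so the protein is produced with both tags at its N terminus. In bacteria the plasmid is selected with ampicillin; the copy number is not recorded.

Expression is driven by the CMV promoter. The promoter field also lists "2x Tet", which would normally indicate tandem tetracycline operator sites allowing repression in cells that express the Tet repressor, whereas the stated purpose is constitutive expression. The record does not resolve this, although a promoter of that kind would behave constitutively in cells lacking the repressor. The BGH reverse sequencing primer points to a bovine growth hormone polyadenylation region following the insert.

As a pcDNA5/FRT derivative, the vector is designed for Flp recombinase-mediated integration: its FRT site recombines with a matching FRT site pre-installed in a suitable host cell line, and hygromycin selection recovers stable integrants in which the transgene sits at a single defined genomic locus. The tandem FLAG-HA tag supports detection and affinity purification or immunoprecipitation of HuC and its bound partners. No feature table was provided, so element positions and the overall plasmid size cannot be given.
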