Addgene plasmid #65759: pFRT-DestFLAGHA_HuC
Purpose: constitutively expresses FLAG-HA-tagged HuC in mammalian cells
Depositing lab: Thomas Tuschl. Depositing organization: Rockefeller University.
Backbone
  Vector backbone: pcDNA5/FRT
  Backbone manufacturer: Life Technologies, Modified by Tuschl lab
  Vector type: Mammalian Expression
  Selectable markers: Hygromycin
Growth in bacteria
  Bacterial resistance: Ampicillin, 100 μg/mL
  Growth temperature: 37°C
  Growth strain: Top10
  Copy number: Unknown
Gene/Insert
  Gene/Insert name: ELAVL3
  Species: H. sapiens (human)
  Entrez Gene: ELAVL3 (a.k.a. HUC, HUCL, PLE21)
  Promoter: CMV, 2x Tet
  Tag / fusion protein: FLAG HA (N terminal on backbone)
  Cloning method: Gateway Cloning
  Sequencing primers: 5′ CMV Forward; 3′ BGH Reverse
Terms and licenses: Academic/Nonprofit Terms; Industry Terms: Not Available to Industry
How to cite: pFRT-DestFLAGHA_HuC was a gift from Thomas Tuschl (Addgene plasmid # 65759 ; http://n2t.net/addgene:65759 ; RRID:Addgene_65759)
